Addgene plasmid #231163: pDL639
Purpose: T-DNA encoding TRV2 with mobile gRNAs targeting SlHAIRPLUS and SlAN2
Depositing lab: Daniel Voytas. Depositing organization: University of Minnesota. Publication: Heritable gene editing in tomato through viral delivery of isopentenyl transferase and single-guide RNAs to latent axillary meristematic cells. Liu D, Ellison EE, Myers EA, Donahue LI, Xuan S, Swanson R, Qi S, Prichard LE, Starker CG, Voytas DF. Proc Natl Acad Sci U S A. 2024 Sep 24;121(39):e2406486121. doi: 10.1073/pnas.2406486121. Epub 2024 Sep 16. PubMed 39284063.
Backbone
  Vector backbone: pEE083
  Vector type: Plant Expression
Growth in bacteria
  Bacterial resistance: Kanamycin, 50 μg/mL
  Growth temperature: 37°C
  Growth strain: DH5alpha
  Copy number: High Copy
Gene/Insert
  Gene/Insert name: mobile gRNAs targeting SlHAIRPLUS and SlAN2
  gRNA/shRNA sequence: GAGCATGCATCGTGGCAATG, GATTAAGCATAAGAGCATCG
  Species: Solanum lycopersicum
  Promoter: PEBV sub-genomic
  Cloning method: Restriction Enzyme; 5′ cloning site unknown (unknown if destroyed)
Terms and licenses: Academic/Nonprofit Terms; Industry Terms: Not Available to Industry
Depositor comments: also contains mobile sequences from tRNAIleu
How to cite: pDL639 was a gift from Daniel Voytas (Addgene plasmid # 231163 ; http://n2t.net/addgene:231163 ; RRID:Addgene_231163)
