[The description below was written by a language model from this plasmid's Addgene catalogue record and pLannotate feature annotations shown in this document.]
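Description:
pDL639 is a binary T-DNA plasmid for plant expression, built on the pEE083 backbone, that carries an infectious cDNA of tobacco rattle virus RNA2 (TRV2) engineered to deliver CRISPR guide RNAs in tomato (Solanum lycopersicum). The backbone has the layout of a typical Agrobacterium binary vector. A high-copy ColE1/pUC-type origin with the pBR322 bom site supports propagation in E. coli, while the pVS1 oriV with RepA and the StaA stability protein allows maintenance in Agrobacterium. A kanamycin resistance gene (aphA-3) provides bacterial selection. No plant selectable marker is annotated between the borders, which fits transient viral launch rather than stable transformation.

Between the nopaline-type left and right border repeats, an enhanced CaMV 35S promoter with a duplicated enhancer drives transcription of the TRV2 genome, which includes the TRV coat protein gene. Downstream of it, according to the catalogue record, a PEBV sub-genomic promoter expresses the payload of two guide RNAs, one targeting SlHAIRPLUS and one targeting SlAN2. The feature table shows two tandem units, each an S. pyogenes Cas9 guide scaffold followed by a tRNA-like element. This matches the depositor's note that tRNA-Ile mobile sequences are included, which are intended to promote movement of the guides within the plant. The viral 3' tRNA-like structure is followed by a hammerhead ribozyme, which presumably trims the transcript to a defined viral 3' end, and then a NOS terminator. The short 9xHis and rop hits are fragments and probably not functional.

No Cas9 is annotated, so the nuclease must be supplied separately. The construct is used for Agrobacterium-launched viral delivery of guides, which normally also requires a TRV1 partner, with the aim of heritable gene editing in tomato.
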