Features (pLannotate 1.2.2; 22 found; start..end, strand, type, name):
   1153..1764    +  CDS            CP: CAPSD_TRVPP - Experimental evidence at protein level: Swiss-Prot protein existence level 1. Capsid protein self-assembles to form rod-shaped virions about 22 nm in diameter with a central canal enclosing the viral genomic RNA. From Tobacco rattle virus (isolate PpK20) (TRV).
   2168..2235    +  misc_RNA       tracrRNA (fragment): trans-activating CRISPR RNA for the Streptococcus pyogenes CRISPR/Cas9 system
   2239..2312    +  ncRNA          tRNA: Accession: RF00005 - tRNA
   2356..2423    +  misc_RNA       tracrRNA (fragment): trans-activating CRISPR RNA for the Streptococcus pyogenes CRISPR/Cas9 system
   2427..2500    +  ncRNA          tRNA: Accession: RF00005 - tRNA
   2866..2905    +  ncRNA          TLS-PK6: Accession: RF01101 - Pseudoknot of tRNA-like structure
   2901..2956    +  ncRNA          Hammerhead 3: Accession: RF00008 - Hammerhead ribozyme (type III)
   2966..2984    +  CDS            9xHis (fragment): 9xHis affinity tag
   3019..3271    +  terminator     NOS terminator: nopaline synthase terminator and poly(A) signal
   3293..3317    +  misc_feature   RB T-DNA repeat: right border repeat from nopaline C58 T-DNA
   3657..4058    +  CDS            Y4CG_SINFN (fragment): Protein inferred from homology: Swiss-Prot protein existence level 3. From Sinorhizobium fredii (strain NBRC 101917 / NGR234).
   4618..5247    +  CDS            pVS1 StaA: stability protein from the Pseudomonas plasmid pVS1 (Heeb et al., 2000)
   5676..6749    +  CDS            pVS1 RepA: replication protein from the Pseudomonas plasmid pVS1 (Heeb et al., 2000)
   6815..7009    +  rep_origin     pVS1 oriV: origin of replication for the Pseudomonas plasmid pVS1 (Heeb et al., 2000)
   7212..7251    +  CDS            rop (fragment): Rop protein, which maintains plasmids at low copy number; rop
   7353..7493    +  misc_feature   bom: basis of mobility region from pBR322
   7679..8267    -  rep_origin     ori: high-copy-number ColE1/pMB1/pBR322/pUC origin of replication
   8375..8444    -  ncRNA          RNA-OUT: Accession: RF00240 - RNA-OUT
   9692..10486   -  CDS            KanR: aminoglycoside phosphotransferase; aphA-3; confers resistance to kanamycin
  10911..10935   +  misc_feature   LB T-DNA repeat: left border repeat from nopaline C58 T-DNA
  11038..11058   -  misc_feature   MCS (fragment): pUC18/19 multiple cloning site
  11133..593     +  promoter       CaMV 35S promoter (enhanced) (across the origin): cauliflower mosaic virus 35S promoter with a duplicated enhancer region
>Addgene plasmid #231163 | pDL639 | addgene full sequence | sequence record 469843 | Addgene NGS Result
GTAGAAAAGGAAGATGGCTTCTACAAATGCCATCATTGCGATAAAGGAAAGGCTATCGTTCAAGATGCCT
CTACCGACAGTGGTCCCAAAGATGGACCCCCACCCACGAGGAACATCGTGGAAAAAGAAGACGTTCCAAC
CACGTCTTCAAAGCAAGTGGATTGATGTGATGGTCAACATGGTGGAGCACGACACTCTCGTCTACTCCAA
GAATATCAAAGATACAGTCTCAGAAGACCAGAGGGCTATTGAGACTTTTCAACAAAGGGTAATATCGGGA
AACCTCCTCGGATTCCATTGCCCAGCTATCTGTCACTTCATCGAAAGGACAGTAGAAAAGGAAGATGGCT
TCTACAAATGCCATCATTGCGATAAAGGAAAGGCTATCGTTCAAGATGCCTCTACCGACAGTGGTCCCAA
AGATGGACCCCCACCCACGAGGAACATCGTGGAAAAAGAAGACGTTCCAACCACGTCTTCAAAGCAAGTG
GATTGATGTGATATCTCCACTGACGTAAGGGATGACGCACAATCCCACTATCCTTCGCAAGACCCTTCCT
CTATATAAGGAAGTTCATTTCATTTGGAGAGGATAAAACATTGCACCTATGGTGTTGCCCTGGCTGGGGT
ATGTCAGTGATCGCAGTAGAATGTACTAATTGACAAGTTGGAGAATACGGTAGAACGTCCTTATCCAACA
CAGCCTTTATCCCTCTCCCTGACGAGGTTTTTGTCAGTGTAATATTTCTTTTTGAACTATCCAGCTTAGT
ACCGTACGGGAAAGTGACTGGTGTGCTTATCTTTGAAATGTTACTTTGGGTTTCGGTTCTTTAGGTTAGT
AAGAAAGCACTTGTCTTCTCATACAAAGGAAAACCTGAGACGTATCGCTTACGAAAGTAGCAATGAAAGA
AAGGTGGTGGTTTTAATCGCTACCGCAAAAACGATGGGGTCGTTTTAATTAACTTCTCCTACGCAAGCGT
CTAAACGGACGTTGGGGTTTTGCTAGTTTCTTTAGAGAAAACTAGCTAAGTCTTTAATGTTATCATTAGA
GATGGCATAAATATAATACTTGTGTCTGCTGATAAGATCATTTTAATTTGGACGATTAGACTTGTTGAAC
TACAGGTTACTGAATCACTTGCGCTAATCAACATGGGAGATATGTACGATGAATCATTTGACAAGTCGGG
CGGTCCTGCTGACTTGATGGACGATTCTTGGGTGGAATCAGTTTCGTGGAAAGATCTGTTGAAGAAGTTA
CACAGCATAAAATTTGCACTACAGTCTGGTAGAGATGAGATCACTGGGTTACTAGCGGCACTGAATAGAC
AGTGTCCTTATTCACCATATGAGCAGTTTCCAGATAAGAAGGTGTATTTCCTTTTAGACTCACGGGCTAA
CAGTGCTCTTGGTGTGATTCAGAACGCTTCAGCGTTCAAGAGACGAGCTGATGAGAAGAATGCAGTGGCG
GGTGTTACAAATATTCCTGCGAATCCAAACACAACGGTTACGACGAACCAAGGGAGTACTACTACTACCA
AGGCGAACACTGGCTCGACTTTGGAAGAAGACTTGTACACTTATTACAAATTCGATGATGCCTCTACAGC
TTTCCACAAATCTCTAACTTCGTTAGAGAACATGGAGTTGAAGAGTTATTACCGAAGGAACTTTGAGAAA
GTATTCGGGATTAAGTTTGGTGGAGCAGCTGCTAGTTCATCTGCACCGCCTCCAGCGAGTGGAGGTCCGA
TACGTCCTAATCCCTAGGGATTTAAGGACGTGAACTCTGTTGAGATCTCTGTGAAATTCAGAGGGTGGGT
GATACCATATTCACTGATGCCATTAGCGACATCTAAATAGGGCTAATTGTGACTAATTTGAGGGAATTTC
CTTTACCATTGACGTCAGTGTCGTTGGTAGCATTTGAGTTTCGGAGCATCTTGTTCTGGGGTTTCACACT
ATCTTTAGAGAAAGTGTTAAGTTAATTAAGTTATCTTAATTAAGAGCATAATTATACTGATTTGTCTCTC
GTTGATAGAGTCTATCATTCTGTTACTAAAAATTTGACAACTCGGTTTGCTGACCTACTGGTTACTGTAT
CACTTACCCGAGTTAACGAGTCTAGAAACGAGCATGCATCGTGGCAATGGTTTAAGAGCTATGCTGGAAA
CAGCATAGCAAGTTTAAATAAGGCTAGTCCGTTATCAACTTGAAAAAGTGGCACCGAGTCGGTGCTCCCG
CTCCCGTAGCTCAGTTGGTTAGAGCGTTGGTCTTATGAGCCGAAGGTCGCGGGTTCGAGCCCCGCCGGAA
GCATGACGATTAAGCATAAGAGCATCGGTTTAAGAGCTATGCTGGAAACAGCATAGCAAGTTTAAATAAG
GCTAGTCCGTTATCAACTTGAAAAAGTGGCACCGAGTCGGTGCTCCCGCTCCCGTAGCTCAGTTGGTTAG
AGCGTTGGTCTTATGAGCCGAAGGTCGCGGGTTCGAGCCCCGCCGGAAGCAAGTGCCGGGCATGTCCCGA
AGACATTAAACTACGGTTCTTTAAGTAGATCCGTGTCTGAAGTTTTAGGTTCAATTTAAACCTACGAGAT
TGACATTCTCGACTGATCTTGATTGATCGGTAAGTCTTTTGTAATTTAATTTTCTTTTTGATTTTATTTT
AAATTGTTATCTGTTTCTGTGTATAGACTGTTTGAGATCGGCGTTTGGCCGACTCATTGTCTTACCATAG
GGGAACGGACTTTGTTTGTGTTGTTATTTTATTTGTATTTTATTAAAATTCTCAACGATCTGAAAAAGCC
TCGCGGCTAAGAGATTGTTGGGGGGTGAGTAAGTACTTTTAAAGTGATGATGGTTACAAAGGCAAAAGGG
GTAAAACCCCTCGCCTACGTAAGCGTTATTACGCCCGTCTGTACTTATATCAGTACACTGACGAGTCCCT
AAAGGACGAAACGGGAGAACGCTAGCCACCACCACCACCACCACGTGTGAATTACAGGTGACCAGCTCGA
ATTTCCCCGATCGTTCAAACATTTGGCAATAAAGTTTCTTAAGATTGAATCCTGTTGCCGGTCTTGCGAT
GATTATCATATAATTTCTGTTGAATTACGTTAAGCATGTAATAATTAACATGTAATGCATGACGTTATTT
ATGAGATGGGTTTTTATGATTAGAGTCCCGCAATTATACATTTAATACGCGATAGAAAACAAAATATAGC
GCGCAAACTAGGATAAATTATCGCGCGCGGTGTCATCTATGTTACTAGATCGGGAATTAAACTATCAGTG
TTTGACAGGATATATTGGCGGGTAAACCTAAGAGAAAAGAGCGTTTATTAGAATAATCGGATATTTAAAA
GGGCGTGAAAAGGTTTATCCGTTCGTCCATTTGTATGTGCATGCCAACCACAGGGTTCCCCTCGGGATCA
AAGTACTTTGATCCAACCCCTCCGCTGCTATAGTGCAGTCGGCTTCTGACGTTCAGTGCAGCCGTCTTCT
GAAAACGACATGTCGCACAAGTCCTAAGTTACGCGACAGGCTGCCGCCCTGCCCTTTTCCTGGCGTTTTC
TTGTCGCGTGTTTTAGTCGCATAAAGTAGAATACTTGCGACTAGAACCGGAGACATTACGCCATGAACAA
GAGCGCCGCCGCTGGCCTGCTGGGCTATGCCCGCGTCAGCACCGACGACCAGGACTTGACCAACCAACGG
GCCGAACTGCACGCGGCCGGCTGCACCAAGCTGTTTTCCGAGAAGATCACCGGCACCAGGCGCGACCGCC
CGGAGCTGGCCAGGATGCTTGACCACCTACGCCCTGGCGACGTTGTGACAGTGACCAGGCTAGACCGCCT
GGCCCGCAGCACCCGCGACCTACTGGACATTGCCGAGCGCATCCAGGAGGCCGGCGCGGGCCTGCGTAGC
CTGGCAGAGCCGTGGGCCGACACCACCACGCCGGCCGGCCGCATGGTGTTGACCGTGTTCGCCGGCATTG
CCGAGTTCGAGCGTTCCCTAATCATCGACCGCACCCGGAGCGGGCGCGAGGCCGCCAAGGCCCGAGGCGT
GAAGTTTGGCCCCCGCCCTACCCTCACCCCGGCACAGATCGCGCACGCCCGCGAGCTGATCGACCAGGAA
GGCCGCACCGTGAAAGAGGCGGCTGCACTGCTTGGCGTGCATCGCTCGACCCTGTACCGCGCACTTGAGC
GCAGCGAGGAAGTGACGCCCACCGAGGCCAGGCGGCGCGGTGCCTTCCGTGAGGACGCATTGACCGAGGC
CGACGCCCTGGCGGCCGCCGAGAATGAACGCCAAGAGGAACAAGCATGAAACCGCACCAGGACGGCCAGG
ACGAACCGTTTTTCATTACCGAAGAGATCGAGGCGGAGATGATCGCGGCCGGGTACGTGTTCGAGCCGCC
CGCGCACGTCTCAACCGTGCGGCTGCATGAAATCCTGGCCGGTTTGTCTGATGCCAAGCTGGCGGCCTGG
CCGGCCAGCTTGGCCGCTGAAGAAACCGAGCGCCGCCGTCTAAAAAGGTGATGTGTATTTGAGTAAAACA
GCTTGCGTCATGCGGTCGCTGCGTATATGATGCGATGAGTAAATAAACAAATACGCAAGGGGAACGCATG
AAGGTTATCGCTGTACTTAACCAGAAAGGCGGGTCAGGCAAGACGACCATCGCAACCCATCTAGCCCGCG
CCCTGCAACTCGCCGGGGCCGATGTTCTGTTAGTCGATTCCGATCCCCAGGGCAGTGCCCGCGATTGGGC
GGCCGTGCGGGAAGATCAACCGCTAACCGTTGTCGGCATCGACCGCCCGACGATTGACCGCGACGTGAAG
GCCATCGGCCGGCGCGACTTCGTAGTGATCGACGGAGCGCCCCAGGCGGCGGACTTGGCTGTGTCCGCGA
TCAAGGCAGCCGACTTCGTGCTGATTCCGGTGCAGCCAAGCCCTTACGACATATGGGCCACCGCCGACCT
GGTGGAGCTGGTTAAGCAGCGCATTGAGGTCACGGATGGAAGGCTACAAGCGGCCTTTGTCGTGTCGCGG
GCGATCAAAGGCACGCGCATCGGCGGTGAGGTTGCCGAGGCGCTGGCCGGGTACGAGCTGCCCATTCTTG
AGTCCCGTATCACGCAGCGCGTGAGCTACCCAGGCACTGCCGCCGCCGGCACAACCGTTCTTGAATCAGA
ACCCGAGGGCGACGCTGCCCGCGAGGTCCAGGCGCTGGCCGCTGAAATTAAATCAAAACTCATTTGAGTT
AATGAGGTAAAGAGAAAATGAGCAAAAGCACAAACACGCTAAGTGCCGGCCGTCCGAGCGCACGCAGCAG
CAAGGCTGCAACGTTGGCCAGCCTGGCAGACACGCCAGCCATGAAGCGGGTCAACTTTCAGTTGCCGGCG
GAGGATCACACCAAGCTGAAGATGTACGCGGTACGCCAAGGCAAGACCATTACCGAGCTGCTATCTGAAT
ACATCGCGCAGCTACCAGAGTAAATGAGCAAATGAATAAATGAGTAGATGAATTTTAGCGGCTAAAGGAG
GCGGCATGGAAAATCAAGAACAACCAGGCACCGACGCCGTGGAATGCCCCATGTGTGGAGGAACGGGCGG
TTGGCCAGGCGTAAGCGGCTGGGTTGCCTGCCGGCCCTGCAATGGCACTGGAACCCCCAAGCCCGAGGAA
TCGGCGTGAGCGGTCGCAAACCATCCGGCCCGGTACAAATCGGCGCGGCGCTGGGTGATGACCTGGTGGA
GAAGTTGAAGGCCGCGCAGGCCGCCCAGCGGCAACGCATCGAGGCAGAAGCACGCCCCGGTGAATCGTGG
CAAGCGGCCGCTGATCGAATCCGCAAAGAATCCCGGCAACCGCCGGCAGCCGGTGCGCCGTCGATTAGGA
AGCCGCCCAAGGGCGACGAGCAACCAGATTTTTTCGTTCCGATGCTCTATGACGTGGGCACCCGCGATAG
TCGCAGCATCATGGACGTGGCCGTTTTCCGTCTGTCGAAGCGTGACCGACGAGCTGGCGAGGTGATCCGC
TACGAGCTTCCAGACGGGCACGTAGAGGTTTCCGCAGGGCCGGCCGGCATGGCCAGTGTGTGGGATTACG
ACCTGGTACTGATGGCGGTTTCCCATCTAACCGAATCCATGAACCGATACCGGGAAGGGAAGGGAGACAA
GCCCGGCCGCGTGTTCCGTCCACACGTTGCGGACGTACTCAAGTTCTGCCGGCGAGCCGATGGCGGAAAG
CAGAAAGACGACCTGGTAGAAACCTGCATTCGGTTAAACACCACGCACGTTGCCATGCAGCGTACGAAGA
AGGCCAAGAACGGCCGCCTGGTGACGGTATCCGAGGGTGAAGCCTTGATTAGCCGCTACAAGATCGTAAA
GAGCGAAACCGGGCGGCCGGAGTACATCGAGATCGAGCTAGCTGATTGGATGTACCGCGAGATCACAGAA
GGCAAGAACCCGGACGTGCTGACGGTTCACCCCGATTACTTTTTGATCGATCCCGGCATCGGCCGTTTTC
TCTACCGCCTGGCACGCCGCGCCGCAGGCAAGGCAGAAGCCAGATGGTTGTTCAAGACGATCTACGAACG
CAGTGGCAGCGCCGGAGAGTTCAAGAAGTTCTGTTTCACCGTGCGCAAGCTGATCGGGTCAAATGACCTG
CCGGAGTACGATTTGAAGGAGGAGGCGGGGCAGGCTGGCCCGATCCTAGTCATGCGCTACCGCAACCTGA
TCGAGGGCGAAGCATCCGCCGGTTCCTAATGTACGGAGCAGATGCTAGGGCAAATTGCCCTAGCAGGGGA
AAAAGGTCGAAAAGGTCTCTTTCCTGTGGATAGCACGTACATTGGGAACCCAAAGCCGTACATTGGGAAC
CGGAACCCGTACATTGGGAACCCAAAGCCGTACATTGGGAACCGGTCACACATGTAAGTGACTGATATAA
AAGAGAAAAAAGGCGATTTTTCCGCCTAAAACTCTTTAAAACTTATTAAAACTCTTAAAACCCGCCTGGC
CTGTGCATAACTGTCTGGCCAGCGCACAGCCGAAGAGCTGCAAAAAGCGCCTACCCTTCGGTCGCTGCGC
TCCCTACGCCCCGCCGCTTCGCGTCGGCCTATCGCGGCCGCTGGCCGCTCAAAAATGGCTGGCCTACGGC
CAGGCAATCTACCAGGGCGCGGACAAGCCGCGCCGTCGCCACTCGACCGCCGGCGCCCACATCAAGGCAC
CCTGCCTCGCGCGTTTCGGTGATGACGGTGAAAACCTCTGACACATGCAGCTCCCGGAGACGGTCACAGC
TTGTCTGTAAGCGGATGCCGGGAGCAGACAAGCCCGTCAGGGCGCGTCAGCGGGTGTTGGCGGGTGTCGG
GGCGCAGCCATGACCCAGTCACGTAGCGATAGCGGAGTGTATACTGGCTTAACTATGCGGCATCAGAGCA
GATTGTACTGAGAGTGCACCATATGCGGTGTGAAATACCGCACAGATGCGTAAGGAGAAAATACCGCATC
AGGCGCTCTTCCGCTTCCTCGCTCACTGACTCGCTGCGCTCGGTCGTTCGGCTGCGGCGAGCGGTATCAG
CTCACTCAAAGGCGGTAATACGGTTATCCACAGAATCAGGGGATAACGCAGGAAAGAACATGTGAGCAAA
AGGCCAGCAAAAGGCCAGGAACCGTAAAAAGGCCGCGTTGCTGGCGTTTTTCCATAGGCTCCGCCCCCCT
GACGAGCATCACAAAAATCGACGCTCAAGTCAGAGGTGGCGAAACCCGACAGGACTATAAAGATACCAGG
CGTTTCCCCCTGGAAGCTCCCTCGTGCGCTCTCCTGTTCCGACCCTGCCGCTTACCGGATACCTGTCCGC
CTTTCTCCCTTCGGGAAGCGTGGCGCTTTCTCATAGCTCACGCTGTAGGTATCTCAGTTCGGTGTAGGTC
GTTCGCTCCAAGCTGGGCTGTGTGCACGAACCCCCCGTTCAGCCCGACCGCTGCGCCTTATCCGGTAACT
ATCGTCTTGAGTCCAACCCGGTAAGACACGACTTATCGCCACTGGCAGCAGCCACTGGTAACAGGATTAG
CAGAGCGAGGTATGTAGGCGGTGCTACAGAGTTCTTGAAGTGGTGGCCTAACTACGGCTACACTAGAAGG
ACAGTATTTGGTATCTGCGCTCTGCTGAAGCCAGTTACCTTCGGAAAAAGAGTTGGTAGCTCTTGATCCG
GCAAACAAACCACCGCTGGTAGCGGTGGTTTTTTTGTTTGCAAGCAGCAGATTACGCGCAGAAAAAAAGG
ATCTCAAGAAGATCCTTTGATCTTTTCTACGGGGTCTGACGCTCAGTGGAACGAAAACTCACGTTAAGGG
CTGATGAATCCCCTAATGATTTTTATCAAAATCATTAAGTTAAGGTAGATACACATCTTGTCATATGATC
AAATGGTTTCGCCAAAAATCAATAATCAGACAACAAAATGTGCGAACTCGATATTTTACACGACTCTCTT
TACCAATTCTGCCCCGAATTACACTTAAAACGACTCAACAGCTTAACGTTGGCTTGCCACGCCTTACTTG
ACTGTAAAACTCTCACTCTTACCGAACTTGGCCGTAACCTGCCAACCAAAGCGAGAACAAAACATAACAT
CAAACGAATCGACCGATTGTTAGGTAATCGTCACCTCCACAAAGAGCGACTCGCTGTATACCGTTGGCAT
GCTAGCTTTATCTGTTCGGGCAATACGATGCCCATTGTACTTGTTGACTGGTCTGATATCCGTGAGCAAA
AACGGCTTATGGTATTGCGAGCTTCAGTCGCACTACACGGTCGTTCTGTTACTCTTTATGAGAAAGCGTT
CCCGCTTTCAGAGCAATGTTCAAAGAAAGCTCATGACCAATTTCTAGCCGACCTTGCGAGCATTCTACCG
AGTAACACCACACCGCTCATTGTCAGTGATGCTGGCTTTAAAGTGCCATGGTATAAATCCGTTGAGAAGC
TGGGTTGGTACTGGTTAAGTCGAGTAAGAGGAAAAGTACAATATGCAGACCTAGGAGCGGAAAACTGGAA
ACCTATCAGCAACTTACATGATATGTCATCTAGTCACTCAAAGACTTTAGGCTATAAGAGGCTGACTAAA
AGCAATCCAATCTCATGCCAAATTCTATTGTATAAATCTCGCTCTAAAGGCCGAAAAAATCAGCGCTCGA
CACGGACTCATTGTCACCACCCGTCACCTAAAATCTACTCAGCGTCGGCAAAGGAGCCATGGATTCTAGC
AACTAACTTACCTGTTGAAATTCGAACACCCAAACAACTTGTTAATATCTATTCGAAGCGAATGCAGATT
GAAGAAACCTTCCGAGACTTGAAAAGTCCTGCCTACGGACTAGGCCTACGCCATAGCCGAACGAGCAGCT
CAGAGCGTTTTGATATCATGCTGCTAATCGCCCTGATGCTTCAACTAACATGTTGGCTTGCGGGCGTTCA
TGCTCAGAAACAAGGTTGGGACAAGCACTTCCAGGCTAACACAGTCAGAAATCGAAACGTACTCTCAACA
GTTCGCTTAGGCATGGAAGTTTTGCGGCATTCTGGCTACACAATAACAAGGGAAGACTCACTCGTGGCTG
CAACCCTGCTTACTCAAAATCTATTCACACATGGTTACGTTTTGGGGAAATTATGAGGGGATCTCTCAGC
GTTAAGGGATTTTGGTCATGCATTCTAGGTACTAAAACAATTCATCCAGTAAAATATAATATTTTATTTT
CTCCCAATCAGGCTTGATCCCCAGTAAGTCAAAAAATAGCTCGACATACTGTTCTTCCCCGATATCCTCC
CTGATCGACCGGACGCAGAAGGCAATGTCATACCACTTGTCCGCCCTGCCGCTTCTCCCAAGATCAATAA
AGCCACTTACTTTGCCATCTTTCACAAAGATGTTGCTGTCTCCCAGGTCGCCGTGGGAAAAGACAAGTTC
CTCTTCGGGCTTTTCCGTCTTTAAAAAATCATACAGCTCGCGCGGATCTTTAAATGGAGTGTCTTCTTCC
CAGTTTTCGCAATCCACATCGGCCAGATCGTTATTCAGTAAGTAATCCAATTCGGCTAAGCGGCTGTCTA
AGCTATTCGTATAGGGACAATCCGATATGTCGATGGAGTGAAAGAGCCTGATGCACTCCGCATACAGCTC
GATAATCTTTTCAGGGCTTTGTTCATCTTCATACTCTTCCGAGCAAAGGACGCCATCGGCCTCACTCATG
AGCAGATTGCTCCAGCCATCATGCCGTTCAAAGTGCAGGACCTTTGGAACAGGCAGCTTTCCTTCCAGCC
ATAGCATCATGTCCTTTTCCCGTTCCACATCATAGGTGGTCCCTTTATACCGGCTGTCCGTCATTTTTAA
ATATAGGTTTTCATTTTCTCCCACCAGCTTATATACCTTAGCAGGAGACATTCCTTCCGTATCTTTTACG
CAGCGGTATTTTTCGATCAGTTTTTTCAATTCCGGTGATATTCTCATTTTAGCCATTTATTATTTCCTTC
CTCTTTTCTACAGTATTTAAAGATACCCCAAGAAGCTAATTATAACAAGACGAACTCCAATTCACTGTTC
CTTGCATTCTAAAACCTTAAATACCAGAAAACAGCTTTTTCAAAGTTGTTTTCAAAGTTGGCGTATAACA
TAGTATCGACGGAGCCGATTTTGAAACCGCGGTGATCACAGGCAGCAACGCTCTGTCATCGTTACAATCA
ACATGCTACCCTCCGCGAGATCATCCGTGTTTCAAACCCGGCAGCTTAGTTGCCGTTCTTCCGAATAGCA
TCGGTAACATGAGCAAAGTCTGCCGCCTTACAACGGCTCTCCCGCTGACGCCGTCCCGGACTGATGGGCT
GCCTGTATCGAGTGGTGATTTTGTGCCGAGCTGCCGGTCGGGGAGCTGTTGGCTGGCTGGTGGCAGGATA
TATTGTGGTGTAAACAAATTGACGCTTAGACAACTTAATAACACATTGCGGACGTTTTTAATGTACTGAA
TTAACGCCGAATTAATTCCTAGGCCACCATGTTGGGCCCGGCGCGCCAAGCTTGCATGCCTGCAGGTCAA
CATGGTGGAGCACGACACTCTCGTCTACTCCAAGAATATCAAAGATACAGTCTCAGAAGACCAGAGGGCT
ATTGAGACTTTTCAACAAAGGGTAATATCGGGAAACCTCCTCGGATTCCATTGCCCAGCTATCTGTCACT
TCATCGAAAGGACA
